>Addgene plasmid #156931 | pD649-HAsp-ERBB4-Fc(DAPA)-AviTag-6xHis | addgene full sequence | sequence record 418297 | Addgene NGS Result
TTTCAATATTATTGAAGCATTTATCAGGGTTATTGTCTCATGAGCGGATACATATTTGAATGTATTTAGA
AAAATAAACAAATAGGGGTCAGTGTTACAACCAATTAACCAATTCTGAACATTATCGCGAGCCCATTTAT
ACCTGAATATGGCTCATAACACCCCTTGCTCATGACCAAAATCCCTTAACGTGAGTTACGCGCGCGTCGT
TCCACTGAGCGTCAGACCCCGTAGAAAAGATCAAAGGATCTTCTTGAGATCCTTTTTTTCTGCGCGTAAT
CTGCTGCTTGCAAACAAAAAAACCACCGCTACCAGCGGTGGTTTGTTTGCCGGATCAAGAGCTACCAACT
CTTTTTCCGAAGGTAACTGGCTTCAGCAGAGCGCAGATACCAAATACTGTTCTTCTAGTGTAGCCGTAGT
TAGCCCACCACTTCAAGAACTCTGTAGCACCGCCTACATACCTCGCTCTGCTAATCCTGTTACCAGTGGC
TGCTGCCAGTGGCGATAAGTCGTGTCTTACCGGGTTGGACTCAAGACGATAGTTACCGGATAAGGCGCAG
CGGTCGGGCTGAACGGGGGGTTCGTGCACACAGCCCAGCTTGGAGCGAACGACCTACACCGAACTGAGAT
ACCTACAGCGTGAGCTATGAGAAAGCGCCACGCTTCCCGAAGGGAGAAAGGCGGACAGGTATCCGGTAAG
CGGCAGGGTCGGAACAGGAGAGCGCACGAGGGAGCTTCCAGGGGGAAACGCCTGGTATCTTTATAGTCCT
GTCGGGTTTCGCCACCTCTGACTTGAGCGTCGATTTTTGTGATGCTCGTCAGGGGGGCGGAGCCTATGGA
AAAACGCCAGCAACGCGGCCTTTTTACGGTTCCTGGCCTTTTGCTGGCCTTTTGCTCACATGTTCTTTCC
TGCGTTATCCCCTGATTCTGTGGATAACCGTATTACCGCCTTTGAGTGAGCTGATACCGCTCGCCGCAGC
CGAACGACCGAGCGCAGCGAGTCAGTGAGCGAGGAAGCGGAAGGCGAGAGTAGGGAACTGCCAGGCATCA
AACTAAGCAGAAGGCCCCTGACGGATGGCCTTTTTGCGTTTCTACAAACTCTTTCTGTGTTGTAAAACGA
CGGCCAGTCTTAAGCTCGGGCCCCCTGGGCGGTTCTGATAACGAGTAATCGTTAATCCGCAAATAACGTA
AAAACCCGCTTCGGCGGGTTTTTTTATGGGGGGAGTTTAGGGAAAGAGCATTTGTCAGAATATTTAAGGG
CGCCTGTCACTTTGCTTGATATATGAGAATTATTTAACCTTATAAATGAGAAAAAAGCAACGCACTTTAA
ATAAGATACGTTGCTTTTTCGATTGATGAACACCTATAATTAAACTATTCATCTATTATTTATGATTTTT
TGTATATACAATATTTCTAGTTTGTTAAAGAGAATTAAGAAAATAAATCTCGAAAATAATAAAGGGAAAA
TCAGTTTTTGATATCAAAATTATACATGTCAACGATAATACAAAATATAATACAAACTATAAGATGTTAT
CAGTATTTATTATCATTTAGAATAAATTTTGTGTCGCCCTTAATTGTGAGCGGATAACAATTACGAGCTT
CATGCACAGTGGCGTTGACTCAATATTGGCCATTAGCCATATTATTCATTGGTTATATAGCATAAATCAA
TATTGGCTATTGGCCATTGCATACGTTGTATCTATATCATAATATGTACATTTATATTGGCTCATGTCCA
ATATGACCGCCATGTTGGCATTGATTATTGACTAGTTATTAATAGTAATCAATTACGGGGTCATTAGTTC
ATAGCCCATATATGGAGTTCCGCGTTACATAACTTACGGTAAATGGCCCGCCTGGCTGACCGCCCAACGA
CCCCCGCCCATTGACGTCAATAATGACGTATGTTCCCATAGTAACGCCAATAGGGACTTTCCATTGACGT
CAATGGGTGGAGTATTTACGGTAAACTGCCCACTTGGCAGTACATCAAGTGTATCATATGCCAAGTACGC
CCCCTATTGACGTCAATGACGGTAAATGGCCCGCCTGGCATTATGCCCAGTACATGACCTTATGGGACTT
TCCTACTTGGCAGTACATCTACGTATTAGTCATCGCTATTACCATGGTGATGCGGTTTTGGCAGTACATC
AATGGGCGTGGATAGCGGTTTGACTCACGGGGATTTCCAAGTCTCCACCCCATTGACGTCAATGGGAGTT
TGTTTTGGCACCAAAATCAACGGGACTTTCCAAAATGTCGTAACAACTCCGCCCCATTGACGCAAATGGG
CGGTAGGCGTGTACGGTGGGAGGTCTATATAAGCAGAGCTCGTTTAGTGAACCGTCAGATCGCCTGGAGA
CGCCATCCACGCTGTTTTGACCTCCATAGAAGACACCGGGACCGATCCAGCCTCCGCGGCCGGGAACGGT
GCATTGGAACGCGGATTCCCCGTGCCAAGAGTGACGTAAGTACCGCCTATAGAGTCTATAGGCCCACCCC
CTTGGCTTCGTTAGAACGCGGCTACAATTAATACATAACCTTATGTATCATACACATACGATTTAGGTGA
CACTATAGAATAACATCCACTTTGCCTTTCTCTCCACAGGTGTCCACTCCCAGGTCCAACTGCACCTCGG
TTCTATCGAAAACGCGCCTGCTAGCGCCACCATGAAGACCATCATTGCCCTGAGCTACATCTTCTGCCTG
GTGTTCGCTGCGGCCGCCCAATCTGTTTGTGCCGGAACCGAGAACAAGCTGAGCAGCCTGAGCGACCTGG
AACAGCAGTACAGAGCCCTGCGGAAGTACTACGAGAACTGCGAGGTGGTCATGGGCAACCTGGAAATCAC
CAGCATCGAGCACAACCGGGACCTGAGCTTCCTGAGATCTGTGCGGGAAGTGACCGGCTATGTGCTGGTG
GCCCTGAACCAGTTCAGATACCTGCCTCTGGAAAACCTGCGGATCATCCGGGGCACCAAGCTGTACGAGG
ATAGATACGCCCTGGCCATCTTCCTGAACTACCGGAAGGACGGCAACTTCGGCCTGCAAGAGCTGGGCCT
GAAGAACCTGACCGAGATCCTGAATGGCGGCGTGTACGTGGACCAGAACAAGTTCCTGTGCTACGCCGAC
ACCATCCACTGGCAGGACATCGTGCGAAACCCCTGGCCTAGCAATCTGACCCTGGTGTCCACAAATGGCA
GCAGCGGCTGTGGCAGATGCCACAAGTCTTGCACCGGCAGATGTTGGGGCCCTACCGAGAATCACTGCCA
GACACTGACCAGAACCGTGTGCGCCGAGCAGTGCGACGGAAGATGTTATGGCCCCTACGTGTCCGACTGC
TGCCACAGAGAATGTGCCGGCGGATGTAGCGGCCCCAAGGATACAGATTGCTTCGCCTGCATGAACTTCA
ACGACAGCGGCGCCTGCGTGACCCAGTGTCCTCAGACCTTCGTGTACAACCCCACCACCTTTCAGCTGGA
ACACAACTTCAATGCCAAGTATACCTACGGCGCCTTCTGCGTGAAGAAGTGCCCTCACAACTTCGTGGTG
GACAGCAGCTCTTGTGTGCGGGCCTGTCCTAGCAGCAAGATGGAAGTGGAAGAGAACGGCATCAAGATGT
GCAAGCCCTGCACCGACATCTGCCCTAAGGCCTGTGATGGCATCGGAACCGGCAGCCTGATGTCTGCCCA
GACAGTGGACAGCTCCAACATCGACAAGTTCATCAACTGCACCAAGATCAACGGCAACCTGATCTTCCTC
GTGACCGGCATCCACGGCGACCCCTATAATGCCATCGAGGCCATCGATCCCGAGAAGCTGAACGTGTTCA
GGACCGTGCGCGAGATCACCGGCTTTCTGAACATCCAGAGCTGGCCTCCAAACATGACCGACTTCAGCGT
GTTCAGCAACCTGGTCACCATCGGCGGCAGAGTGCTGTACTCTGGACTGAGCCTGCTGATCCTGAAGCAG
CAGGGCATCACCAGCCTGCAGTTCCAGAGCCTGAAAGAGATCAGCGCCGGCAACATCTACATCACCGACA
ACTCCAATCTGTGCTACTACCACACGATCAACTGGACCACACTGTTCAGCACCATCAACCAGCGGATCGT
GATCCGGGACAACCGGAAGGCCGAAAACTGTACCGCTGAAGGCATGGTCTGCAACCACCTGTGTAGCAGC
GACGGCTGTTGGGGACCTGGACCTGATCAGTGCCTGAGCTGCAGAAGATTCAGCCGGGGCAGAATCTGCA
TCGAGAGCTGCAACCTGTACGACGGCGAGTTCAGAGAGTTCGAGAACGGCTCCATCTGCGTGGAATGCGA
CCCTCAGTGCGAGAAAATGGAAGATGGACTGCTGACCTGTCACGGCCCTGGACCAGACAATTGCACCAAG
TGCAGCCACTTCAAGGACGGCCCCAATTGCGTGGAAAAGTGTCCCGATGGACTCCAGGGCGCCAACAGCT
TCATCTTTAAGTACGCCGATCCTGACAGAGAGTGTCACCCTTGTCACCCCAACTGTACCCAGGGCTGTAA
TGGCCCTACCAGCCACGACTGCATCTACTACCCTTGGACCGGCCACAGCACACTGCCTCAGCATGCTAGA
ACACCTGGCGCGCCGGGCGGCGACAAGACCCACACCTGCCCCCCCTGCCCAGCTCCAGAACTGCTGGGAG
GGCCTTCCGTGTTCCTGTTCCCCCCCAAGCCCAAGGACACCCTGATGATCAGCAGGACCCCCGAGGTGAC
CTGCGTGGTGGTGGCCGTGTCCCACGAGGACCCAGAGGTGAAGTTCAACTGGTACGTGGACGGCGTGGAG
GTGCACAACGCCAAGACCAAGCCCAGAGAGGAGCAGTACAACAGCACCTACAGGGTGGTGTCCGTGCTGA
CCGTGCTGCACCAGGACTGGCTGAACGGCAAAGAATACAAGTGCAAAGTCTCCAACAAGGCCCTGGCTGC
CCCAATCGAAAAGACAATCAGCAAGGCCAAGGGCCAGCCACGGGAGCCCCAGGTGTACACCCTGCCCCCC
AGCCGGGAGGAGATGACCAAGAACCAGGTGTCCCTGACCTGTCTGGTGAAGGGCTTCTACCCCAGCGATA
TCGCCGTGGAGTGGGAGAGCAACGGCCAGCCCGAGAACAACTACAAGACCACCCCCCCAGTGCTGGACAG
CGACGGCAGCTTCTTCCTGTACAGCAAGCTGACCGTGGACAAGTCCAGGTGGCAGCAGGGCAACGTGTTC
AGCTGCAGCGTGATGCACGAGGCCCTGCACAACCACTACACCCAGAAGTCCCTGAGCCTGAGCCCCGGCG
GCAGCGGTCTTAATGATATTTTCGAGGCTCAGAAGATTGAGTGGCATGAACACCACCACCATCACCACTA
AGGCCGGCCTGTAGTCACTGGCACAACGCGTTACCCGGTAAGCCAATCGGGTATACACGGTCGTCATACT
GCAGACAGGGTTCTTCTACTTTGCAAGATAGTCTTGAGTAGTAAAATAAATAGATAGAGAAAATCAGCCT
CGACTGTGCCTTCTAGTTGCCAGCCATCTGTTGTTTGCCCCTCCCCCGTGCCTTCCTTGACCCTGGAAGG
TGCCACTCCCACTGTCCTTTCCTAATAAAATGAGGAAATTGCATCACAACACTCAACCCTATCTCGGTCT
ATTCTTTTGATTTATAAGGGATTTTGCCGATTTCGGCCTATTGGTTAAAAAATGAGCTGATTTAACAAAA
ATTTAACGCGAATTAATTCTGTGGAATGTGTGTCAGTTAGGGTGTGGAAAGTCCCCAGGCTCCCCAGCAG
GCAGAAGTATGCAAAGCATGCATCTCAATTAGTCAGCAACCAGGTGTGGAAAGTCCCCAGGCTCCCCAGC
AGGCAGAAGTATGCAAAGCATGCATCTCAATTAGTCAGCAACCATAGTCCCGCCCCTAACTCCGCCCATC
CCGCCCCTAACTCCGCCCAGTTCCGCCCATTCTCCGCCCCATGGCTGACTAATTTTTTTTATTTATGCAG
AGGCCGAGGCCGCCTCTGCCTCTGAGCTATTCCAGAAGTAGTGAGGAGGCTTTTTTGGAGGCCTAGGCTT
TTGCAAAAAGCTCCCGGGAGCTTGTATATCCATTTTCGGATCTGATCAGCACGTGTTGACAATTAATCAT
CGGCATAGTATATCGGCATAGTATAATACGACAAGGTGAGGAACTAAACCATGACCGAGTACAAGCCCAC
GGTGCGCCTCGCCACCCGCGACGACGTCCCCAGGGCCGTACGCACCCTCGCCGCCGCGTTCGCCGACTAC
CCCGCCACGCGCCACACCGTCGATCCGGACCGCCACATCGAGCGGGTCACCGAGCTGCAAGAACTCTTCC
TCACGCGCGTCGGGCTCGACATCGGCAAGGTGTGGGTCGCGGACGACGGCGCCGCGGTGGCGGTCTGGAC
CACGCCGGAGAGCGTCGAAGCGGGGGCGGTGTTCGCCGAGATCGGCCCGCGCATGGCCGAGTTGAGCGGT
TCCCGGCTGGCCGCGCAGCAACAGATGGAAGGCCTCCTGGCGCCGCACCGGCCCAAGGAGCCCGCGTGGT
TCCTGGCCACCGTCGGCGTCTCGCCCGACCACCAGGGCAAGGGTCTGGGCAGCGCCGTCGTGCTCCCCGG
AGTGGAGGCGGCCGAGCGCGCCGGGGTGCCCGCCTTCCTGGAGACATCCGCGCCCCGCAACCTCCCCTTC
TACGAGCGGCTCGGCTTCACCGTCACCGCCGACGTCGAGGTGCCCGAAGGACCGCGCACCTGGTGCATGA
CCCGCAAGCCCGGTGCCTGACACGTGCTACGAGATTTCGATTCCACCGCCGCCTTCTATGAAAGGTTGGG
CTTCGGAATCGTTTTCCGGGACGCCGGCTGGATGATCCTCCAGCGCGGGGATCTCATGCTGGAGTTCTTC
GCCCACCCCAACTTGTTTATTGCAGCTTATAATGGTTACAAATAAAGCAATAGCATCACAAATTTCACAA
ATAAAGCATTTTTTTCACTGCATTCTAGTTGTGGTTTGTCCAAACTCATCAATGTATCTTATCATGTCTG
TATACCGTCGACCTCTAGCTAGAGCTTGGCGTAATCATGGTCATTACCAATGCTTAATCAGTGAGGCACC
TATCTCAGCGATCTGTCTATTTCGTTCATCCATAGTTGCCTGACTCCCCGTCGTGTAGATAACTACGATA
CGGGAGGGCTTACCATCTGGCCCCAGCGCTGCGATGATACCGCGAGAACCACGCTCACCGGCTCCGGATT
TATCAGCAATAAACCAGCCAGCCGGAAGGGCCGAGCGCAGAAGTGGTCCTGCAACTTTATCCGCCTCCAT
CCAGTCTATTAATTGTTGCCGGGAAGCTAGAGTAAGTAGTTCGCCAGTTAATAGTTTGCGCAACGTTGTT
GCCATCGCTACAGGCATCGTGGTGTCACGCTCGTCGTTTGGTATGGCTTCATTCAGCTCCGGTTCCCAAC
GATCAAGGCGAGTTACATGATCCCCCATGTTGTGCAAAAAAGCGGTTAGCTCCTTCGGTCCTCCGATCGT
TGTCAGAAGTAAGTTGGCCGCAGTGTTATCACTCATGGTTATGGCAGCACTGCATAATTCTCTTACTGTC
ATGCCATCCGTAAGATGCTTTTCTGTGACTGGTGAGTACTCAACCAAGTCATTCTGAGAATAGTGTATGC
GGCGACCGAGTTGCTCTTGCCCGGCGTCAATACGGGATAATACCGCGCCACATAGCAGAACTTTAAAAGT
GCTCATCATTGGAAAACGTTCTTCGGGGCGAAAACTCTCAAGGATCTTACCGCTGTTGAGATCCAGTTCG
ATGTAACCCACTCGTGCACCCAACTGATCTTCAGCATCTTTTACTTTCACCAGCGTTTCTGGGTGAGCAA
AAACAGGAAGGCAAAATGCCGCAAAAAAGGGAATAAGGGCGACACGGAAATGTTGAATACTCATATTCTT
CCTT
Features (pLannotate 1.2.2; 21 found; start..end, strand, type, name):
    119..143     -  CDS            KanR (fragment): aminoglycoside phosphotransferase; aph(3')-Ia; confers resistance to kanamycin
    254..842     +  rep_origin     ori: high-copy-number ColE1/pMB1/pBR322/pUC origin of replication
   1067..1084    +  terminator     rrnB T2 terminator (fragment): transcription terminator T2 from the E. coli rrnB gene
   1109..1128    -  CDS            lacZα (fragment): LacZα fragment of β-galactosidase; lacZ fragment
   1584..1600    +  protein_bind   lac operator: The lac repressor binds to the lac operator to inhibit transcription in E. coli. This inhibition can be relieved by adding lactose or isopropyl-β-D-thiogalactopyranoside (IPTG). lac repressor encoded by lacI
   1843..2146    +  enhancer       CMV enhancer: human cytomegalovirus immediate early enhancer
   2147..2350    +  promoter       CMV promoter: human cytomegalovirus (CMV) immediate early promoter
   2486..2529    +  intron         CMV intron (fragment): modified intron A from human cytomegalovirus
   2581..2599    +  promoter       SP6 promoter: promoter for bacteriophage SP6 RNA polymerase
   2603..2640    +  CDS            IgH signal sequence (fragment): signal sequence from the mouse immunoglobulin heavy chain variable region
   2746..4626    +  CDS            ERBB4 (fragment): ERBB4_HUMAN - Also known as HER4. Experimental evidence at protein level: Swiss-Prot protein existence level 1. Tyrosine-protein kinase that plays an essential role as cell surface receptor for neuregulins and EGF family members and regulates development of the heart, the central nervous system and the mammary gland, gene transcription, cell proliferation, differentiation, migration and apoptosis. Required for normal cardiac muscle differentiation during embryonic development, and for postnatal cardiomyocyte proliferation. Required for normal development of the embryonic central nervous system
   4642..5319    +  CDS            IGHG1 (fragment): IGHG1_HUMAN - Experimental evidence at protein level: Swiss-Prot protein existence level 1. Constant region of immunoglobulin heavy chains. Immunoglobulins, also known as antibodies, are membrane-bound or secreted glycoproteins produced by B lymphocytes. In the recognition phase of humoral immunity, the membrane-bound immunoglobulins serve as receptors which, upon binding of a specific antigen, trigger the clonal expansion and differentiation of B lymphocytes into immunoglobulins- secreting plasma cells. Secreted immunoglobulins mediate the effector phase of humoral immunity, which results in
   5534..5645    +  polyA_signal   bGH poly(A) signal: bovine growth hormone polyadenylation signal
   5646..5754    +  rep_origin     f1 ori (fragment): f1 bacteriophage origin of replication; arrow indicates direction of (+) strand synthesis
   5768..6097    +  promoter       SV40 promoter: SV40 enhancer and early promoter
   6145..6192    +  promoter       EM7 promoter: synthetic bacterial promoter&nbsp
   6211..6810    +  CDS            PuroR (fragment): puromycin N-acetyltransferase; pac from Streptomyces; confers resistance to puromycin
   6820..6945    +  CDS            ble (fragment): BLE_KLEPN - Experimental evidence at protein level: Swiss-Prot protein existence level 1. Binding protein with a strong affinity to the bleomycin family of antibiotics. Binds to CL990; an antimitotic-antibiotic compound. From Klebsiella pneumoniae.
   6940..7061    +  polyA_signal   SV40 poly(A) signal: SV40 polyadenylation signal
   7114..7974    -  CDS            AmpR: β-lactamase; bla; confers resistance to ampicillin, carbenicillin, and related antibiotics
   7977..89      -  promoter       AmpR promoter (fragment) (across the origin): bla
