[The description below was written by a language model from this plasmid's Addgene catalogue record and pLannotate feature annotations shown in this document.]
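Description:
pD649-HAsp-ERBB4-Fc(DAPA)-AviTag-6xHis is a mammalian expression plasmid built on the pD649 backbone for producing a secreted, soluble form of the extracellular domain of human ERBB4 (HER4), a receptor tyrosine kinase that binds neuregulins and EGF-family ligands. It is propagated in E. coli as a high-copy plasmid through a ColE1/pUC-type origin and selected with ampicillin via the bla gene. The annotated full sequence is about 8 kb. It also carries an SV40 early promoter/EM7 promoter unit driving a puromycin N-acetyltransferase gene with an SV40 polyadenylation signal, which could support puromycin selection in mammalian cells. Short kanamycin-resistance, lacZα, ble and f1 ori matches are annotated only as fragments and are probably non-functional remnants.

The expression cassette uses the CMV immediate-early enhancer and promoter, followed by a fragment of CMV intron A and an SP6 promoter that also serves as a sequencing primer site. The name indicates an HA signal peptide ("HAsp"), whereas the automated annotation labels the short leader region as a fragment of an immunoglobulin heavy chain signal sequence; either way, it directs the product into the secretory pathway. The roughly 1.9 kb ERBB4 ectodomain, cloned between retained NotI and AscI sites, is fused in frame to a human IgG1 Fc carrying the D265A and P329A (DAPA) substitutions, which are generally used to reduce Fc effector binding. An AviTag for site-specific BirA biotinylation and a 6xHis tag for metal-affinity purification follow according to the record, although neither is annotated in the feature table. A bGH polyadenylation signal ends the transcript.

The plasmid belongs to a collection used to map human cell-surface protein interactions. The depositor notes that some members may carry an IS4-like transposase insertion upstream of the CMV promoter; none is annotated here.
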