Addgene plasmid #156931: pD649-HAsp-ERBB4-Fc(DAPA)-AviTag-6xHis
Purpose: Mammalian expression of cell-surface protein extracellular domain fused to Fc(DAPA)-Avi-6xHis. Protein is secreted from cells.
Depositing lab: Chris Garcia. Depositing organization: Stanford University. Publication: A Human IgSF Cell-Surface Interactome Reveals a Complex Network of Protein-Protein Interactions. Wojtowicz WM, Vielmetter J, Fernandes RA, Siepe DH, Eastman CL, Chisholm GB, Cox S, Klock H, Anderson PW, Rue SM, Miller JJ, Glaser SM, Bragstad ML, Vance J, Lam AW, Lesley SA, Zinn K, Garcia KC. Cell. 2020 Aug 20;182(4):1027-1043.e17. doi: 10.1016/j.cell.2020.07.025. PubMed 32822567.
Backbone
  Vector backbone: pD649
  Backbone size w/o insert (bp): 6106
  Vector type: Mammalian Expression
Growth in bacteria
  Bacterial resistance: Ampicillin, 100 μg/mL
  Growth temperature: 37°C
  Growth strain: DH5alpha
  Copy number: High Copy
Gene/Insert
  Gene/Insert name: ERBB4
  Species: H. sapiens (human)
  Insert size (bp): 1878
  Mutation: Fc region of human IgG contains D265A and P329A mutations (DAPA)
  Entrez Gene: ERBB4 (a.k.a. ALS19, HER4, p180erbB4)
  Promoter: CMV/SP6
  Tag / fusion protein: Fc(DAPA)-AviTag-6xHis (C terminal on backbone)
  Cloning method: Restriction Enzyme; 5′ cloning site GCGGCCGC (not destroyed); 3′ cloning site GGCGCGCC (not destroyed)
  Sequencing primers: 5′ ATTTAGGTGACACTATAG; 3′ CACGTACCAGTTGAACTTCACC
Resource information
  A portion of this plasmid was derived from a plasmid made by: synthesis by ThermoFisher
Terms and licenses: Academic/Nonprofit Terms; Industry Terms: Not Available to Industry
Depositor comments: Some plasmids in this collection may have an IS4-like element ISVsa5 family transposase upstream of the CMV promoter.
How to cite: pD649-HAsp-ERBB4-Fc(DAPA)-AviTag-6xHis was a gift from Chris Garcia (Addgene plasmid # 156931 ; http://n2t.net/addgene:156931 ; RRID:Addgene_156931)
