>Addgene plasmid #156931 | pD649-HAsp-ERBB4-Fc(DAPA)-AviTag-6xHis | depositor partial sequence | sequence record 302972 | insert (extracellular domain)
CAATCTGTTTGTGCCGGAACCGAGAACAAGCTGAGCAGCCTGAGCGACCTGGAACAGCAGTACAGAGCCC
TGCGGAAGTACTACGAGAACTGCGAGGTGGTCATGGGCAACCTGGAAATCACCAGCATCGAGCACAACCG
GGACCTGAGCTTCCTGAGATCTGTGCGGGAAGTGACCGGCTATGTGCTGGTGGCCCTGAACCAGTTCAGA
TACCTGCCTCTGGAAAACCTGCGGATCATCCGGGGCACCAAGCTGTACGAGGATAGATACGCCCTGGCCA
TCTTCCTGAACTACCGGAAGGACGGCAACTTCGGCCTGCAAGAGCTGGGCCTGAAGAACCTGACCGAGAT
CCTGAATGGCGGCGTGTACGTGGACCAGAACAAGTTCCTGTGCTACGCCGACACCATCCACTGGCAGGAC
ATCGTGCGAAACCCCTGGCCTAGCAATCTGACCCTGGTGTCCACAAATGGCAGCAGCGGCTGTGGCAGAT
GCCACAAGTCTTGCACCGGCAGATGTTGGGGCCCTACCGAGAATCACTGCCAGACACTGACCAGAACCGT
GTGCGCCGAGCAGTGCGACGGAAGATGTTATGGCCCCTACGTGTCCGACTGCTGCCACAGAGAATGTGCC
GGCGGATGTAGCGGCCCCAAGGATACAGATTGCTTCGCCTGCATGAACTTCAACGACAGCGGCGCCTGCG
TGACCCAGTGTCCTCAGACCTTCGTGTACAACCCCACCACCTTTCAGCTGGAACACAACTTCAATGCCAA
GTATACCTACGGCGCCTTCTGCGTGAAGAAGTGCCCTCACAACTTCGTGGTGGACAGCAGCTCTTGTGTG
CGGGCCTGTCCTAGCAGCAAGATGGAAGTGGAAGAGAACGGCATCAAGATGTGCAAGCCCTGCACCGACA
TCTGCCCTAAGGCCTGTGATGGCATCGGAACCGGCAGCCTGATGTCTGCCCAGACAGTGGACAGCTCCAA
CATCGACAAGTTCATCAACTGCACCAAGATCAACGGCAACCTGATCTTCCTCGTGACCGGCATCCACGGC
GACCCCTATAATGCCATCGAGGCCATCGATCCCGAGAAGCTGAACGTGTTCAGGACCGTGCGCGAGATCA
CCGGCTTTCTGAACATCCAGAGCTGGCCTCCAAACATGACCGACTTCAGCGTGTTCAGCAACCTGGTCAC
CATCGGCGGCAGAGTGCTGTACTCTGGACTGAGCCTGCTGATCCTGAAGCAGCAGGGCATCACCAGCCTG
CAGTTCCAGAGCCTGAAAGAGATCAGCGCCGGCAACATCTACATCACCGACAACTCCAATCTGTGCTACT
ACCACACGATCAACTGGACCACACTGTTCAGCACCATCAACCAGCGGATCGTGATCCGGGACAACCGGAA
GGCCGAAAACTGTACCGCTGAAGGCATGGTCTGCAACCACCTGTGTAGCAGCGACGGCTGTTGGGGACCT
GGACCTGATCAGTGCCTGAGCTGCAGAAGATTCAGCCGGGGCAGAATCTGCATCGAGAGCTGCAACCTGT
ACGACGGCGAGTTCAGAGAGTTCGAGAACGGCTCCATCTGCGTGGAATGCGACCCTCAGTGCGAGAAAAT
GGAAGATGGACTGCTGACCTGTCACGGCCCTGGACCAGACAATTGCACCAAGTGCAGCCACTTCAAGGAC
GGCCCCAATTGCGTGGAAAAGTGTCCCGATGGACTCCAGGGCGCCAACAGCTTCATCTTTAAGTACGCCG
ATCCTGACAGAGAGTGTCACCCTTGTCACCCCAACTGTACCCAGGGCTGTAATGGCCCTACCAGCCACGA
CTGCATCTACTACCCTTGGACCGGCCACAGCACACTGCCTCAGCATGCTAGAACACCT
